Addgene plasmid #139668: pcDNA8-Flag-LARS(1-360aa)
Purpose: Expresses N-teminal Flag tagged aa 1-360 of LARS1 protein
Depositing lab: Jie Chen. Depositing organization: University of Illinois at Urbana-Champaign. Publication: Leucyl-tRNA Synthetase Activates Vps34 in Amino Acid-Sensing mTORC1 Signaling. Yoon MS, Son K, Arauz E, Han JM, Kim S, Chen J. Cell Rep. 2016 Aug 9;16(6):1510-1517. doi: 10.1016/j.celrep.2016.07.008. Epub 2016 Jul 28. PubMed 27477288.
Backbone
  Vector backbone: pcDNA3-Flag
  Backbone manufacturer: modified by Jie Chen lab
  Backbone size w/o insert (bp): 5400
  Total vector size (bp): 6500
  Modifications to backbone: CMVpromoter-T7promoter HindI-NotI-kozak sequence-Flag-BamHI-INSERT-XhoI
  Vector type: Mammalian Expression
Growth in bacteria
  Bacterial resistance: Ampicillin, 100 μg/mL
  Growth temperature: 37°C
  Growth strain: DH5alpha
  Copy number: Unknown
Gene/Insert
  Gene/Insert name: Leucyl-tRNA Synthetase (alt names: LARS1; LRS)
  Species: H. sapiens (human)
  Insert size (bp): 1080
  GenBank ID: NM_020117.11
  Entrez Gene: LARS1 (a.k.a. HSPC192, ILFS1, LARS, LEURS, LEUS, LFIS, LRS, PIG44, RNTLS, cLRS, hr025Cl)
  Promoter: CMV
  Tag / fusion protein: FLAG (N terminal on backbone)
  Cloning method: Restriction Enzyme; 5′ cloning site BamHI (not destroyed); 3′ cloning site XhoI (not destroyed)
  Sequencing primers: 5′ CMV foward; 3′ Bgh-Reverse
Terms and licenses: Academic/Nonprofit Terms; Industry Terms: Not Available to Industry
How to cite: pcDNA8-Flag-LARS(1-360aa) was a gift from Jie Chen (Addgene plasmid # 139668 ; http://n2t.net/addgene:139668 ; RRID:Addgene_139668)
