[The description below was written by a language model from this plasmid's Addgene catalogue record and pLannotate feature annotations shown in this document.]
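Description:
pcDNA8-Flag-LARS(1-360aa) is a mammalian expression plasmid of about 6.5 kb built on a laboratory-modified pcDNA3-Flag backbone. It is propagated in E. coli through a high-copy ColE1/pUC-type origin and selected with ampicillin via the β-lactamase gene. An f1 origin is also present, which allows single-stranded DNA production. For selection in mammalian cells the backbone carries a neomycin phosphotransferase cassette driven by the SV40 enhancer/early promoter and terminated by the SV40 poly(A) signal. The short ble, lacI, HIV LTR and bom fragments in the automated annotation look like backbone remnants or chance matches rather than functional parts.

The payload is a 1,080 bp fragment of human leucyl-tRNA synthetase (LARS1, also called LRS) encoding amino acids 1–360, cloned between BamHI and XhoI sites that remain intact. Transcription is driven by the CMV immediate-early enhancer and promoter and terminated by the bovine growth hormone poly(A) signal. According to the backbone description, a Kozak sequence and a FLAG epitope lie just upstream of the BamHI site, so the protein is made with an N-terminal FLAG tag. The tag is not called as a separate feature in the table, but the gap between the T7 promoter and the start of the LARS1 coding region is consistent with it. The T7 promoter upstream and the reverse-oriented SP6 promoter downstream flank the insert and could support in vitro transcription.

The construct expresses a FLAG-tagged N-terminal truncation of LARS1 in cultured mammalian cells, allowing detection or immunoprecipitation through the tag. The associated publication concerns leucyl-tRNA synthetase activating Vps34 in amino acid-sensing mTORC1 signalling, which suggests use in domain-mapping experiments, although the record does not describe specific assays.
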