Features (pLannotate 1.2.2; 21 found; start..end, strand, type, name):
      1..380     +  enhancer       CMV enhancer: human cytomegalovirus immediate early enhancer
    381..584     +  promoter       CMV promoter: human cytomegalovirus (CMV) immediate early promoter
    580..613     +  LTR            5' LTR (truncated) (fragment): truncated 5' long terminal repeat (LTR) from HIV-1
    629..647     +  promoter       T7 promoter: promoter for bacteriophage T7 RNA polymerase
    711..1790    +  CDS            LARS1 (fragment): SYLC_HUMAN - Also known as KIAA1352, LARS. Experimental evidence at protein level: Swiss-Prot protein existence level 1. Catalyzes the specific attachment of an amino acid to its cognate tRNA in a two step reaction: the amino acid (AA) is first activated by ATP to form AA-AMP and then transferred to the acceptor end of the tRNA. Exhibits a post-transfer editing activity to hydrolyze mischarged tRNAs. From Homo sapiens (Human).
   1815..1833    -  promoter       SP6 promoter: promoter for bacteriophage SP6 RNA polymerase
   1859..2083    +  polyA_signal   bGH poly(A) signal: bovine growth hormone polyadenylation signal
   2087..2108    +  promoter       SV40 promoter (fragment): SV40 enhancer and early promoter
   2129..2557    +  rep_origin     f1 ori (sequence partly withheld): f1 bacteriophage origin of replication; arrow indicates direction of (+) strand synthesis
   2571..2900    +  promoter       SV40 promoter: SV40 enhancer and early promoter
   2967..3758    +  CDS            neo: KKA2_KLEPN - Also known as kan, nptII. Experimental evidence at protein level: Swiss-Prot protein existence level 1. Resistance to kanamycin, neomycin, paromomycin, ribostamycin, butirosin and gentamicin B. From Klebsiella pneumoniae.
   3782..3940    +  CDS            ble (fragment): BLE_KLEPN - Experimental evidence at protein level: Swiss-Prot protein existence level 1. Binding protein with a strong affinity to the bleomycin family of antibiotics. Binds to CL990; an antimitotic-antibiotic compound. From Klebsiella pneumoniae.
   3935..4056    +  polyA_signal   SV40 poly(A) signal: SV40 polyadenylation signal
   4129..4145    -  protein_bind   lac operator: The lac repressor binds to the lac operator to inhibit transcription in E. coli. This inhibition can be relieved by adding lactose or isopropyl-β-D-thiogalactopyranoside (IPTG). lac repressor encoded by lacI
   4153..4183    -  promoter       lac promoter: promoter for the E. coli lac operon
   4198..4219    -  protein_bind   CAP binding site: CAP binding activates transcription in the presence of cAMP. E. coli catabolite activator protein
   4232..4324    -  CDS            lacI (fragment): lac repressor; lacI; The lac repressor binds to the lac operator to inhibit transcription in E. coli. This inhibition can be relieved by adding lactose or isopropyl-β-D-thiogalactopyranoside (IPTG).
   4507..5095    -  rep_origin     ori: high-copy-number ColE1/pMB1/pBR322/pUC origin of replication
   5266..6126    -  CDS            AmpR: β-lactamase; bla; confers resistance to ampicillin, carbenicillin, and related antibiotics
   6127..6231    -  promoter       AmpR promoter: bla
   6290..6342    -  misc_feature   bom (fragment): basis of mobility region from pBR322
>Addgene plasmid #139668 | pcDNA8-Flag-LARS(1-360aa) | addgene full sequence | sequence record 292315 | Addgene NGS Result
GACATTGATTATTGACTAGTTATTAATAGTAATCAATTACGGGGTCATTAGTTCATAGCCCATATATGGA
GTTCCGCGTTACATAACTTACGGTAAATGGCCCGCCTGGCTGACCGCCCAACGACCCCCGCCCATTGACG
TCAATAATGACGTATGTTCCCATAGTAACGCCAATAGGGACTTTCCATTGACGTCAATGGGTGGAGTATT
TACGGTAAACTGCCCACTTGGCAGTACATCAAGTGTATCATATGCCAAGTACGCCCCCTATTGACGTCAA
TGACGGTAAATGGCCCGCCTGGCATTATGCCCAGTACATGACCTTATGGGACTTTCCTACTTGGCAGTAC
ATCTACGTATTAGTCATCGCTATTACCATGGTGATGCGGTTTTGGCAGTACATCAATGGGCGTGGATAGC
GGTTTGACTCACGGGGATTTCCAAGTCTCCACCCCATTGACGTCAATGGGAGTTTGTTTTGGCACCAAAA
TCAACGGGACTTTCCAAAATGTCGTAACAACTCCGCCCCATTGACGCAAATGGGCGGTAGGCGTGTACGG
TGGGAGGTCTATATAAGCAGAGCTCTCTGGCTAACTAGAGAACCCACTGCTTACTGGCTTATCGAAATTA
ATACGACTCACTATAGGGAGACCCAAGCTTGGGGGGCGGCCGCCATGGATTATAAAGATGATGATGATGG
ATCGGATCCCATGGCGGAAAGAAAAGGAACAGCCAAAGTGGACTTTTTGAAGAAGATTGAGAAAGAAATC
CAACAGAAATGGGATACTGAGAGAGTGTTTGAGGTCAATGCATCTAATTTAGAGAAACAGACCAGCAAGG
GCAAGTATTTTGTAACCTTCCCATATCCATATATGAATGGACGCCTTCATTTGGGACACACGTTTTCTTT
ATCCAAATGTGAGTTTGCTGTAGGGTACCAGCGATTGAAAGGAAAATGTTGTCTGTTTCCCTTTGGCCTG
CACTGTACTGGAATGCCTATTAAGGCATGTGCTGATAAGTTGAAAAGAGAAATAGAGCTGTATGGTTGCC
CCCCTGATTTTCCAGATGAAGAAGAGGAAGAGGAAGAAACCAGTGTTAAAACAGAAGATATAATAATTAA
GGATAAAGCTAAAGGAAAAAAGAGTAAAGCTGCTGCTAAAGCTGGATCTTCTAAATACCAGTGGGGCATT
ATGAAATCCCTTGGTCTGTCTGATGAAGAGATAGTAAAATTTTCTGAAGCAGAACATTGGCTTGATTATT
TCCCGCCACTGGCTATTCAGGATTTAAAAAGAATGGGTTTGAAGGTAGACTGGCGTCGTTCCTTCATCAC
CACTGATGTTAATCCTTACTATGATTCCTTTGTCAGATGGCAATTTTTAACATTAAGAGAAAGAAACAAA
ATTAAATTTGGGAAGCGGTATACAATTTACTCTCCGAAAGATGGACAGCCTTGCATGGATCATGATAGAC
AAACTGGAGAGGGTGTTGGACCTCAGGAATATACTTTACTCAAATTGAAGGTGCTTGAGCCATACCCATC
TAAATTAAGTGGCCTGAAAGGTAAAAATATTTTCTTGGTGGCTGCTACTCTCAGACCTGAGACCATGTTT
GGGCAGACAAATTGTTGGGTTCGTCCTGATATGAAGTACATTGGATTTGAGACGGTGAATGGTGATATAT
TCATCTGTACCCAAAAAGCAGCCAGGAATATGTCATACCAGGGCTTTACCAAAGACAATGGCGTGGTGCC
TGTTGTTAAGGAATTAATGGGGGAGGAAATTCTTGGTGCATAACTCGAGTCTAGAGGGCCCTATTCTATA
GTGTCACCTAAATGCTAGAGCTCGCTGATCAGCCTCGACTGTGCCTTCTAGTTGCCAGCCATCTGTTGTT
TGCCCCTCCCCCGTGCCTTCCTTGACCCTGGAAGGTGCCACTCCCACTGTCCTTTCCTAATAAAATGAGG
AAATTGCATCGCATTGTCTGAGTAGGTGTCATTCTATTCTGGGGGGTGGGGTGGGGCAGGACAGCAAGGG
GGAGGATTGGGAAGACAATAGCAGGCATGCTGGGGATGCGGTGGGCTCTATGGCTTCTGAGGCGGAAAGA
ACCAGCTGGGGCTCTAGGGGGTATCCCC
[124 nt withheld, positions 2129-2252]
C
[91 nt withheld, positions 2254-2344]
A
[49 nt withheld, positions 2346-2394]
CCTTTGACGTTGGAGTCCACGTTCTTT
[37 nt withheld, positions 2422-2458]
ACCCTATCTCGGTCTATTCTTTTGATTTATAAGGGATTTTGCCGATTTCGGCCTATTGGTTAAAAAATGA
GCTGATTTAACAAAAATTTAACGCGAATTAATTCTGTGGAATGTGTGTCAGTTAGGGTGTGGAAAGTCCC
CAGGCTCCCCAGCAGGCAGAAGTATGCAAAGCATGCATCTCAATTAGTCAGCAACCAGGTGTGGAAAGTC
CCCAGGCTCCCCAGCAGGCAGAAGTATGCAAAGCATGCATCTCAATTAGTCAGCAACCATAGTCCCGCCC
CTAACTCCGCCCATCCCGCCCCTAACTCCGCCCAGTTCCGCCCATTCTCCGCCCCATGGCTGACTAATTT
TTTTTATTTATGCAGAGGCCGAGGCCGCCTCTGCCTCTGAGCTATTCCAGAAGTAGTGAGGAGGCTTTTT
TGGAGGCCTAGGCTTTTGCAAAAAGCTCCCGGGAGCTTGTATATCCATTTTCGGATCTGATCAAGAGACA
GGATGAGGATCGTTTCGCATGATTGAACAAGATGGATTGCACGCAGGTTCTCCGGCCGCTTGGGTGGAGA
GGCTATTCGGCTATGACTGGGCACAACAGACAATCGGCTGCTCTGATGCCGCCGTGTTCCGGCTGTCAGC
GCAGGGGCGCCCGGTTCTTTTTGTCAAGACCGACCTGTCCGGTGCCCTGAATGAACTGCAGGACGAGGCA
GCGCGGCTATCGTGGCTGGCCACGACGGGCGTTCCTTGCGCAGCTGTGCTCGACGTTGTCACTGAAGCGG
GAAGGGACTGGCTGCTATTGGGCGAAGTGCCGGGGCAGGATCTCCTGTCATCTCACCTTGCTCCTGCCGA
GAAAGTATCCATCATGGCTGATGCAATGCGGCGGCTGCATACGCTTGATCCGGCTACCTGCCCATTCGAC
CACCAAGCGAAACATCGCATCGAGCGAGCACGTACTCGGATGGAAGCCGGTCTTGTCGATCAGGATGATC
TGGACGAAGAGCATCAGGGGCTCGCGCCAGCCGAACTGTTCGCCAGGCTCAAGGCGCGCATGCCCGACGG
CGAGGATCTCGTCGTGACCCATGGCGATGCCTGCTTGCCGAATATCATGGTGGAAAATGGCCGCTTTTCT
GGATTCATCGACTGTGGCCGGCTGGGTGTGGCGGACCGCTATCAGGACATAGCGTTGGCTACCCGTGATA
TTGCTGAAGAGCTTGGCGGCGAATGGGCTGACCGCTTCCTCGTGCTTTACGGTATCGCCGCTCCCGATTC
GCAGCGCATCGCCTTCTATCGCCTTCTTGACGAGTTCTTCTGAGCGGGACTCTGGGGTTCGAAATGACCG
ACCAAGCGACGCCCAACCTGCCATCACGAGATTTCGATTCCACCGCCGCCTTCTATGAAAGGTTGGGCTT
CGGAATCGTTTTCCGGGACGCCGGCTGGATGATCCTCCAGCGCGGGGATCTCATGCTGGAGTTCTTCGCC
CACCCCAACTTGTTTATTGCAGCTTATAATGGTTACAAATAAAGCAATAGCATCACAAATTTCACAAATA
AAGCATTTTTTTCACTGCATTCTAGTTGTGGTTTGTCCAAACTCATCAATGTATCTTATCATGTCTGTAT
ACCGTCGACCTCTAGCTAGAGCTTGGCGTAATCATGGTCATAGCTGTTTCCTGTGTGAAATTGTTATCCG
CTCACAATTCCACACAACATACGAGCCGGAAGCATAAAGTGTAAAGCCTGGGGTGCCTAATGAGTGAGCT
AACTCACATTAATTGCGTTGCGCTCACTGCCCGCTTTCCAGTCGGGAAACCTGTCGTGCCAGCTGCATTA
ATGAATCGGCCAACGCGCGGGGAGAGGCGGTTTGCGTATTGGGCGCTCTTCCGCTTCCTCGCTCACTGAC
TCGCTGCGCTCGGTCGTTCGGCTGCGGCGAGCGGTATCAGCTCACTCAAAGGCGGTAATACGGTTATCCA
CAGAATCAGGGGATAACGCAGGAAAGAACATGTGAGCAAAAGGCCAGCAAAAGGCCAGGAACCGTAAAAA
GGCCGCGTTGCTGGCGTTTTTCCATAGGCTCCGCCCCCCTGACGAGCATCACAAAAATCGACGCTCAAGT
CAGAGGTGGCGAAACCCGACAGGACTATAAAGATACCAGGCGTTTCCCCCTGGAAGCTCCCTCGTGCGCT
CTCCTGTTCCGACCCTGCCGCTTACCGGATACCTGTCCGCCTTTCTCCCTTCGGGAAGCGTGGCGCTTTC
TCATAGCTCACGCTGTAGGTATCTCAGTTCGGTGTAGGTCGTTCGCTCCAAGCTGGGCTGTGTGCACGAA
CCCCCCGTTCAGCCCGACCGCTGCGCCTTATCCGGTAACTATCGTCTTGAGTCCAACCCGGTAAGACACG
ACTTATCGCCACTGGCAGCAGCCACTGGTAACAGGATTAGCAGAGCGAGGTATGTAGGCGGTGCTACAGA
GTTCTTGAAGTGGTGGCCTAACTACGGCTACACTAGAAGAACAGTATTTGGTATCTGCGCTCTGCTGAAG
CCAGTTACCTTCGGAAAAAGAGTTGGTAGCTCTTGATCCGGCAAACAAACCACCGCTGGTAGCGGTGGTT
TTTTTGTTTGCAAGCAGCAGATTACGCGCAGAAAAAAAGGATCTCAAGAAGATCCTTTGATCTTTTCTAC
GGGGTCTGACGCTCAGTGGAACGAAAACTCACGTTAAGGGATTTTGGTCATGAGATTATCAAAAAGGATC
TTCACCTAGATCCTTTTAAATTAAAAATGAAGTTTTAAATCAATCTAAAGTATATATGAGTAAACTTGGT
CTGACAGTTACCAATGCTTAATCAGTGAGGCACCTATCTCAGCGATCTGTCTATTTCGTTCATCCATAGT
TGCCTGACTCCCCGTCGTGTAGATAACTACGATACGGGAGGGCTTACCATCTGGCCCCAGTGCTGCAATG
ATACCGCGAGACCCACGCTCACCGGCTCCAGATTTATCAGCAATAAACCAGCCAGCCGGAAGGGCCGAGC
GCAGAAGTGGTCCTGCAACTTTATCCGCCTCCATCCAGTCTATTAATTGTTGCCGGGAAGCTAGAGTAAG
TAGTTCGCCAGTTAATAGTTTGCGCAACGTTGTTGCCATTGCTACAGGCATCGTGGTGTCACGCTCGTCG
TTTGGTATGGCTTCATTCAGCTCCGGTTCCCAACGATCAAGGCGAGTTACATGATCCCCCATGTTGTGCA
AAAAAGCGGTTAGCTCCTTCGGTCCTCCGATCGTTGTCAGAAGTAAGTTGGCCGCAGTGTTATCACTCAT
GGTTATGGCAGCACTGCATAATTCTCTTACTGTCATGCCATCCGTAAGATGCTTTTCTGTGACTGGTGAG
TACTCAACCAAGTCATTCTGAGAATAGTGTATGCGGCGACCGAGTTGCTCTTGCCCGGCGTCAATACGGG
ATAATACCGCGCCACATAGCAGAACTTTAAAAGTGCTCATCATTGGAAAACGTTCTTCGGGGCGAAAACT
CTCAAGGATCTTACCGCTGTTGAGATCCAGTTCGATGTAACCCACTCGTGCACCCAACTGATCTTCAGCA
TCTTTTACTTTCACCAGCGTTTCTGGGTGAGCAAAAACAGGAAGGCAAAATGCCGCAAAAAAGGGAATAA
GGGCGACACGGAAATGTTGAATACTCATACTCTTCCTTTTTCAATATTATTGAAGCATTTATCAGGGTTA
TTGTCTCATGAGCGGATACATATTTGAATGTATTTAGAAAAATAAACAAATAGGGGTTCCGCGCACATTT
CCCCGAAAAGTGCCACCTGACGTCGACGGATCGGGAGATCTCCCGATCCCCTATGGTGCACTCTCAGTAC
AATCTGCTCTGATGCCGCATAGTTAAGCCAGTATCTGCTCCCTGCTTGTGTGTTGGAGGTCGCTGAGTAG
TGCGCGAGCAAAATTTAAGCTACAACAAGGCAAGGCTTGACCGACAATTGCATGAAGAATCTGCTTAGGG
TTAGGCGTTTTGCGCTGCTTCGCGATGTACGGGCCAGATATACGCGTT
