>Addgene plasmid #139668 | pcDNA8-Flag-LARS(1-360aa) | depositor partial sequence | sequence record 270230 | INSERT
ATGGCGGAAAGAAAAGGAACAGCCAAAGTGGACTTTTTGAAGAAGATTGAGAAAGAAATCCAACAGAAAT
GGGATACTGAGAGAGTGTTTGAGGTCAATGCATCTAATTTAGAGAAACAGACCAGCAAGGGCAAGTATTT
TGTAACCTTCCCATATCCATATATGAATGGACGCCTTCATTTGGGACACACGTTTTCTTTATCCAAATGT
GAGTTTGCTGTAGGGTACCAGCGATTGAAAGGAAAATGTTGTCTGTTTCCCTTTGGCCTGCACTGTACTG
GAATGCCTATTAAGGCATGTGCTGATAAGTTGAAAAGAGAAATAGAGCTGTATGGTTGCCCCCCTGATTT
TCCAGATGAAGAAGAGGAAGAGGAAGAAACCAGTGTTAAAACAGAAGATATAATAATTAAGGATAAAGCT
AAAGGAAAAAAGAGTAAAGCTGCTGCTAAAGCTGGATCTTCTAAATACCAGTGGGGCATTATGAAATCCC
TTGGCCTGTCTGATGAAGAGATAGTAAAATTTTCTGAAGCAGAACATTGGCTTGATTATTTCCCGCCACT
GGCTATTCAGGATTTAAAAAGAATGGGTTTGAAGGTAGACTGGCGTCGTTCCTTCATCACCACTGATGTT
AATCCTTACTATGATTCATTTGTCAGATGGCAATTTTTAACATTAAGAGAAAGAAACAAAATTAAATTTG
GGAAGCGGTATACAATTTACTCTCCGAAAGATGGACAGCCTTGCATGGATCATGATAGACAAACTGGAGA
GGGTGTTGGACCTCAGGAATATACTTTACTCAAATTGAAGGTGCTTGAGCCATACCCATCTAAATTAAGT
GGCCTGAAAGGTAAAAATATTTTCTTGGTGGCTGCTACTCTCAGACCTGAGACCATGTTTGGGCAGACAA
ATTGTTGGGTTCGTCCTGATATGAAGTACATTGGATTTGAGACGGTGAATGGTGATATATTCATCTGTAC
CCAAAAAGCAGCCAGGAATATGTCATACCAGGGCTTTACCAAAGACAATGGCGTGGTGCCTGTTGTTAAG
GAATTAATGGGGGAGGAAATTCTTGGTGCA
